>Addgene plasmid #215144 | NEIL3-mNeonGreen | addgene full sequence | sequence record 426806 | Addgene NGS Result
TCCGCGTTACATAACTTACGGTAAATGGCCCGCCTGGCTGACCGCCCAACGACCCCCGCCCATTGACGTC
AATAATGACGTATGTTCCCATAGTAACGCCAATAGGGACTTTCCATTGACGTCAATGGGTGGAGTATTTA
CGGTAAACTGCCCACTTGGCAGTACATCAAGTGTATCATATGCCAAGTACGCCCCCTATTGACGTCAATG
ACGGTAAATGGCCCGCCTGGCATTATGCCCAGTACATGACCTTATGGGACTTTCCTACTTGGCAGTACAT
CTACGTATTAGTCATCGCTATTACCATGGTGATGCGGTTTTGGCAGTACATCAATGGGCGTGGATAGCGG
TTTGACTCACGGGGATTTCCAAGTCTCCACCCCATTGACGTCAATGGGAGTTTGTTTTGGCACCAAAATC
AACGGGACTTTCCAAAATGTCGTAACAACTCCGCCCCATTGACGCAAATGGGCGGTAGGCGTGTACGGTG
GGAGGTCTATATAAGCAGAGCTCAATAAAAGAGCCCACAACCCCTCACTCGGCGCGCCAGTCTTCCGATA
GACTGCGTCGCCCGGGTACCCGTATTCCCAATAAAGCCTCTTGCTGTTTGCATCCGAATCGTGGTCTCGC
TGTTCCTTGGGAGGGTCTCCTCTGAGTGATTGACTACCCACGACGGGGGTCTTTCATTTGGGGGCTCGTC
CGGGATTTGGAGACCCCTGCCCAGGGACCACCGACCCACCACCGGGAGGTAAGCTGGCCAGCAACTTATC
TGTGTCTGTCCGATTGTCTAGTGTCTATGTTTGATGTTATGCGCCTGCGTCTGTACTAGTTAGCTAACTA
GCTCTGTATCTGGCGGACCCGTGGTGGAACTGACGAGTTCTGAACACCCGGCCGCAACCCTGGGAGACGT
CCCAGGGACTTTGGGGGCCGTTTTTGTGGCCCGACCTGAGGAAGGGAGTCGATGTGGAATCCGACCCCGT
CAGGATATGTGGTTCTGGTAGGAGACGAGAACCTAAAACAGTTCCCGCCTCCGTCTGAATTTTTGCTTTC
GGTTTGGAACCGAAGCCGCGCGTCTTGTCTGCTGCAGCGCTGCAGCATCGTTCTGTGTTGTCTCTGTCTG
ACTGTGTTTCTGTATTTGTCTGAAAATTAGGGCCAGACTGTTACCACTCCCTTAAGTTTGACCTTAGGTC
ACTGGAAAGATGTCGAGCGGATCGCTCACAACCAGTCGGTAGATGTCAAGAAGAGACGTTGGGTTACCTT
CTGCTCTGCAGAATGGCCAACCTTTAACGTCGGATGGCCGCGAGACGGCACCTTTAACCGAGACCTCATC
ACCCAGGTTAAGATCAAGGTCTTTTCACCTGGCCCGCATGGACACCCAGACCAGGTCCCCTACATCGTGA
CCTGGGAAGCCTTGGCTTTTGACCCCCCTCCCTGGGTCAAGCCCTTTGTACACCCTAAGCCTCCGCCTCC
TCTTCCTCCATCCGCCCCGTCTCTCCCCCTTGAACCTCCTCGTTCGACCCCGCCTCGATCCTCCCTTTAT
CCAGCCCTCACTCCTTCTCTAGGCGCCGGAATTGAAGATCATAGTTATTAATAGTAATCAATTACGGGGT
CATTAGTTCATAGCCCATATATGGAGTTCCGCGTTACATAACTTACGGTAAATGGCCCGCCTGGCTGACC
GCCCAACGACCCCCGCCCATTGACGTCAATAATGACGTATGTTCCCATAGTAACGCCAATAGGGACTTTC
CATTGACGTCAATGGGTGGAGTATTTACGGTAAACTGCCCACTTGGCAGTACATCAAGTGTATCATATGC
CAAGTACGCCCCCTATTGACGTCAATGACGGTAAATGGCCCGCCTGGCATTATGCCCAGTACATGACCTT
ATGGGACTTTCCTACTTGGCAGTACATCTACGTATTAGTCATCGCTATTACCATGGTGATGCGGTTTTGG
CAGTACATCAATGGGCGTGGATAGCGGTTTGACTCACGGGGATTTCCAAGTCTCCACCCCATTGACGTCA
ATGGGAGTTTGTTTTGGCACCAAAATCAACGGGACTTTCCAAAATGTCGTAACAACTCCGCCCCATTGAC
GCAAATGGGCGGTAGGCGTGTACGGTGGGAGGTCTATATAAGCAGAGCTGGTTTAGTGAACCGTCAGATC
CGCTAGCCGCCACCATGGTGGAAGGACCAGGCTGTACTCTGAATGGAGAGAAGATTCGCGCGCGGGTGCT
CCCGGGCCAGGCGGTGACCGGCGTGCGGGGAAGCGCTCTGCGGAGTCTGCAGGGCCGCGCCTTGCGGCTC
GCAGCCTCCACGGTTGTGGTCTCCCCGCAGGCTGCTGCACTGAATAATGATTCCAGCCAGAATGTCTTGA
GCCTGTTTAATGGATATGTTTACAGTGGCGTGGAAACTTTGGGGAAGGAGCTCTTTATGTACTTTGGACC
AAAAGCTTTACGGATTCATTTCGGAATGAAAGGCTTCATCATGATTAATCCACTTGAGTATAAATATAAA
AATGGAGCTTCTCCTGTTTTGGAAGTGCAGCTCACCAAAGATTTGATTTGTTTCTTTGACTCATCAGTAG
AACTCAGAAACTCAATGGAAAGCCAACAGAGAATAAGAATGATGAAAGAATTAGATGTATGTTCACCTGA
ATTTAGTTTCTTGAGAGCAGAAAGTGAAGTTAAAAAACAGAAAGGCCGGATGCTAGGTGATGTGCTAATG
GATCAGAACGTATTGCCTGGAGTAGGGAACATCATCAAAAATGAAGCTCTCTTTGACAGTGGTCTCCACC
CAGCTGTTAAAGTTTGTCAATTAACAGATGAACAGATCCATCACCTCATGAAAATGATACGTGATTTCAG
CATTCTCTTTTACAGGTGCCGTAAAGCAGGACTTGCTCTCTCTAAACACTATAAGGTTTACAAGCGTCCT
AATTGTGGTCAGTGCCACTGCAGAATAACTGTGTGCCGCTTTGGGGACAATAACAGAATGACATATTTCT
GTCCTCACTGTCAAAAAGAAAATCCTCAACATGTTGACATATGCAAGCTACCGACTAGAAATACTATAAT
CAGTTGGACATCTAGCAGGGTGGATCATGTTATGGACTCCGTGGCTCGGAAGTCGGAAGAGCACTGGACC
TGTGTGGTGTGTACTTTAATCAATAAGCCCTCTTCTAAGGCATGTGATGCTTGCTTGACCTCAAGGCCTA
TTGATTCAGTGCTCAAGAGTGAAGAAAATTCTACTGTCTTTAGCCACTTAATGAAGTACCCGTGTAATAC
TTTTGGAAAACCTCATACAGAAGTCAAGATCAACAGAAAAACTGCATTTGGAACTACAACTCTTGTCTTG
ACTGATTTTAGCAATAAATCCAGTACTTTGGAAAGAAAAACAAAGCAAAACCAGATACTAGATGAGGAGT
TTCAAAACTCTCCTCCTGCTAGTGTTTGTTTGAATGATATACAGCACCCCTCCAAGAAGACAACAAACGA
TATAACTCAACCATCCAGCAAAGTAAACATATCACCTACAATCAGTTCAGAATCTAAATTATTTAGTCCA
GCACATAAAAAACCGAAAACAGCCCAATACTCATCACCAGAGCTTAAAAGCTGCAACCCTGGATATTCTA
ACAGTGAACTTCAAATTAATATGACAGATGGCCCTCGTACCTTAAATCCTGACAGCCCTCGCTGCAGTAA
ACACAACCGCCTCTGCATTCTCCGAGTTGTGGGGAAGGATGGGGAAAACAAGGGCAGGCAGTTTTATGCC
TGTCCTCTACCTAGAGAAGCACAATGTGGATTTTTTGAATGGGCAGATTTGTCCTTCCCATTCTGCAACC
ATGGCAAGCGTTCCACCATGAAAACAGTATTGAAGATTGGACCTAACAATGGAAAGAATTTTTTTGTGTG
TCCTCTTGGGAAGGAAAAACAATGCAATTTTTTCCAGTGGGCAGAAAATGGGCCAGGAATAAAAATTATT
CCTGGATGCGGCGGAGGATCGTCGACGGTACCGCGGGCCCGGGATCCGGTGAGCAAGGGCGAGGAGGATA
ACATGGCCTCTCTCCCAGCGACACATGAGTTACACATCTTTGGCTCCATCAACGGTGTGGACTTTGACAT
GGTGGGTCAGGGCACCGGCAATCCAAATGATGGTTATGAGGAGTTAAACCTGAAGTCCACCAAGGGTGAC
CTCCAGTTCTCCCCCTGGATTCTGGTCCCTCATATCGGGTATGGCTTCCATCAGTACCTGCCCTACCCTG
ACGGGATGTCGCCTTTCCAGGCCGCCATGGTAGATGGCTCCGGCTACCAAGTCCATCGCACAATGCAGTT
TGAAGATGGTGCCTCCCTTACTGTTAACTACCGCTACACCTACGAGGGAAGCCACATCAAAGGAGAGGCC
CAGGTGAAGGGGACTGGTTTCCCTGCTGACGGTCCTGTGATGACCAACTCGCTGACCGCTGCGGACTGGT
GCAGGTCGAAGAAGACTTACCCCAACGACAAAACCATCATCAGTACCTTTAAGTGGAGTTACACCACTGG
AAATGGCAAGCGCTACCGGAGCACTGCGCGGACCACCTACACCTTTGCCAAGCCAATGGCGGCTAACTAT
CTGAAGAACCAGCCGATGTACGTGTTCCGTAAGACGGAGCTCAAGCACTCCAAGACCGAGCTCAACTTCA
AGGAGTGGCAAAAGGCCTTTACCGATGTGATGGGCATGGACGAGCTGTACAAGTGAGCGGCCGCGACTCT
AGATAATTCTACCGGGTAGGGGAGGCGCTTTTCCCAAGGCAGTCTGGAGCATGCGCTTTAGCAGCCCCGC
TGGGCACTTGGCGCTACACAAGTGGCCTCTGGCCTCGCACACATTCCACATCCACCGGTAGGCGCCAACC
GGCTCCGTTCTTTGGTGGCCCCTTCGCGCCACCTTCTACTCCTCCCCTAGTCAGGAAGTTCCCCCCCGCC
CCGCAGCTCGCGTCGTGCAGGACGTGACAAATGGAAGTAGCACGTCTCACTAGTCTCGTGCAGATGGACA
GCACCGCTGAGCAATGGAAGCGGGTAGGCCTTTGGGGCAGCGGCCAATAGCAGCTTTGCTCCTTCGCTTT
CTGGGCTCAGAGGCTGGGAAGGGGTGGGTCCGGGGGCGGGCTCAGGGGCGGGCTCAGGGGCGGGGCGGGC
GCCCGAAGGTCCTCCGGAGGCCCGGCATTCTGCACGCTTCAAAAGCGCACGTCTGCCGCGCTGTTCTCCT
CTTCCTCATCTCCGGGCCTTTCGACCTGCAGCCCAAGCTTACCATGACCGAGTACAAGCCCACGGTGCGC
CTCGCCACCCGCGACGACGTCCCCAGGGCCGTACGCACCCTCGCCGCCGCGTTCGCCGACTACCCCGCCA
CGCGCCACACCGTCGATCCGGACCGCCACATCGAGCGGGTCACCGAGCTGCAAGAACTCTTCCTCACGCG
CGTCGGGCTCGACATCGGCAAGGTGTGGGTCGCGGACGACGGCGCCGCGGTGGCGGTCTGGACCACGCCG
GAGAGCGTCGAAGCGGGGGCGGTGTTCGCCGAGATCGGCCCGCGCATGGCCGAGTTGAGCGGTTCCCGGC
TGGCCGCGCAGCAACAGATGGAAGGCCTCCTGGCGCCGCACCGGCCCAAGGAGCCCGCGTGGTTCCTGGC
CACCGTCGGCGTCTCGCCCGACCACCAGGGCAAGGGTCTGGGCAGCGCCGTCGTGCTCCCCGGAGTGGAG
GCGGCCGAGCGCGCCGGGGTGCCCGCCTTCCTGGAGACCTCCGCGCCCCGCAACCTCCCCTTCTACGAGC
GGCTCGGCTTCACCGTCACCGCCGACGTCGAGGTGCCCGAAGGACCGCGCACCTGGTGCATGACCCGCAA
GCCCGGTGCCTGACGCCCGCCCCACGACCCGCAGCGCCCGACCGAAAGGAGCGCACGACCCCATGCATCG
GCGTCTCGATCGAGATATCAGTGGTCCAGGCTCTAGTTTTGACTCAACAATATCACCAGCTGAAGCCTAT
AGAGTACGAGCCATAGATAAAATAAAAGATTTTATTTAGTCTCCAGAAAAAGGGGGGAATGAAAGACCCC
ACCTGTAGGTTTGGCAAGCTACTAGCTTAAGTAACGCCATTTTGCAAGGCATGGAAAAATACATAACTGA
GAATAGAGAAGTTCAGATCAAGGTCAGGAACAGATGGAACAGGGTCGATCGACCCTAGAGAACCATCAGA
TGTTTCCAGGGTGCCCCAAGGACCTGAAATGACCCTGTGCCTTATTTGAACTAACCAATCAGTTCGCTTC
TCGCTTCTGTTCGCGCGCTTCTGCTCCCCGAGCTCAATAAAAGAGCCCACAACCCCTCACTCGGGGCGCC
AGTCCTCCGATTGACTGAGTCGCCCGGGTACCCGTGTATCCAATAAACCCTCTTGCAGTTGCATCCGACT
TGTGGTCTCGCTGTTCCTTGGGAGGGTCTCCTCTGAGTGATTGACTACCCGTCAGCGGGGGTCTTTCATT
TGGGGGCTCGTCCGGGATCGGGAGACCCCTGCCCAGGGACCACCGACCCACCACCGGGAGGTAAGCTGGC
TGCCTCGCGCGTTTCGGTGATGACGGTGAAAACCTCTGACACATGCAGCTCCCGGAGACGGTCACAGCTT
GTCTGTAAGCGGATGCCGGGAGCAGACAAGCCCGTCAGGGCGCGTCAGCGGGTGTTGGCGGGTGTCGGGG
CGCAGCCATGACCCAGTCACGTAGCGATAGCGGAGTGTAGATCCGGCTGTGGAATGTGTGTCAGTTAGGG
TGTGGAAAGTCCCCAGGCTCCCCAGCAGGCAGAAGTATGCAAAGCATGCATCTCAATTAGTCAGCAACCA
GGTGTGGAAAGTCCCCAGGCTCCCCAGCAGGCAGAAGTATGCAAAGCATGCATCTCAATTAGTCAGCAAC
CATAGTCCCGCCCCTAACTCCGCCCATCCCGCCCCTAACTCCGCCCAGTTCCGCCCATTCTCCGCCCCAT
GGCTGACTAATTTTTTTTATTTATGCAGAGGCCGAGGCCGCCTCGGCCTCTGAGCTATTCCAGAAGTAGT
GAGGAGGCTTTTTTGGAGGCCTAGGCTTTTGCAAAAAGCTTACTGGCTTAACTATGCGGCATCAGAGCAG
ATTGTACTGAGAGTGCACCATATGCGGTGTGAAATACCGCACAGATGCGTAAGGAGAAAATACCGCATCA
GGCGCTCTTCCGCTTCCTCGCTCACTGACTCGCTGCGCTCGGTCGTTCGGCTGCGGCGAGCGGTATCAGC
TCACTCAAAGGCGGTAATACGGTTATCCACAGAATCAGGGGATAACGCAGGAAAGAACATGTGAGCAAAA
GGCCAGCAAAAGGCCAGGAACCGTAAAAAGGCCGCGTTGCTGGCGTTTTTCCATAGGCTCCGCCCCCCTG
ACGAGCATCACAAAAATCGACGCTCAAGTCAGAGGTGGCGAAACCCGACAGGACTATAAAGATACCAGGC
GTTTCCCCCTGGAAGCTCCCTCGTGCGCTCTCCTGTTCCGACCCTGCCGCTTACCGGATACCTGTCCGCC
TTTCTCCCTTCGGGAAGCGTGGCGCTTTCTCATAGCTCACGCTGTAGGTATCTCAGTTCGGTGTAGGTCG
TTCGCTCCAAGCTGGGCTGTGTGCACGAACCCCCCGTTCAGCCCGACCGCTGCGCCTTATCCGGTAACTA
TCGTCTTGAGTCCAACCCGGTAAGACACGACTTATCGCCACTGGCAGCAGCCACTGGTAACAGGATTAGC
AGAGCGAGGTATGTAGGCGGTGCTACAGAGTTCTTGAAGTGGTGGCCTAACTACGGCTACACTAGAAGGA
CAGTATTTGGTATCTGCGCTCTGCTGAAGCCAGTTACCTTCGGAAAAAGAGTTGGTAGCTCTTGATCCGG
CAAACAAACCACCGCTGGTAGCGGTGGTTTTTTTGTTTGCAAGCAGCAGATTACGCGCAGAAAAAAAGGA
TCTCAAGAAGATCCTTTGATCTTTTCTACGGGGTCTGACGCTCAGTGGAACGAAAACTCACGTTAAGGGA
TTTTGGTCATGAGATTATCAAAAAGGATCTTCACCTAGATCCTTTTAAATTAAAAATGAAGTTTTAAATC
AATCTAAAGTATATATGAGTAAACTTGGTCTGACAGTTACCAATGCTTAATCAGTGAGGCACCTATCTCA
GCGATCTGTCTATTTCGTTCATCCATAGTTGCCTGACTCCCCGTCGTGTAGATAACTACGATACGGGAGG
GCTTACCATCTGGCCCCAGTGCTGCAATGATACCGCGAGACCCACGCTCACCGGCTCCAGATTTATCAGC
AATAAACCAGCCAGCCGGAAGGGCCGAGCGCAGAAGTGGTCCTGCAACTTTATCCGCCTCCATCCAGTCT
ATTAATTGTTGCCGGGAAGCTAGAGTAAGTAGTTCGCCAGTTAATAGTTTGCGCAACGTTGTTGCCATTG
CTGCAGGCATCGTGGTGTCACGCTCGTCGTTTGGTATGGCTTCATTCAGCTCCGGTTCCCAACGATCAAG
GCGAGTTACATGATCCCCCATGTTGTGCAAAAAAGCGGTTAGCTCCTTCGGTCCTCCGATCGTTGTCAGA
AGTAAGTTGGCCGCAGTGTTATCACTCATGGTTATGGCAGCACTGCATAATTCTCTTACTGTCATGCCAT
CCGTAAGATGCTTTTCTGTGACTGGTGAGTACTCAACCAAGTCATTCTGAGAATAGTGTATGCGGCGACC
GAGTTGCTCTTGCCCGGCGTCAACACGGGATAATACCGCGCCACATAGCAGAACTTTAAAAGTGCTCATC
ATTGGAAAACGTTCTTCGGGGCGAAAACTCTCAAGGATCTTACCGCTGTTGAGATCCAGTTCGATGTAAC
CCACTCGTGCACCCAACTGATCTTCAGCATCTTTTACTTTCACCAGCGTTTCTGGGTGAGCAAAAACAGG
AAGGCAAAATGCCGCAAAAAAGGGAATAAGGGCGACACGGAAATGTTGAATACTCATACTCTTCCTTTTT
CAATATTATTGAAGCATTTATCAGGGTTATTGTCTCATGAGCGGATACATATTTGAATGTATTTAGAAAA
ATAAACAAATAGGGGTTCCGCGCACATTTCCCCGAAAAGTGCCACCTGACGTCTAAGAAACCATTATTAT
CATGACATTAACCTATAAAAATAGGCGTATCACGAGGCCCTTTCGTCTTCAAGAATTAGCTTGGCCATTG
CATACGTTGTATCCATATCATAATATGTACATTTATATTGGCTCATGTCCAACATTACCGCCATGTTGAC
ATTGATTATTGACTAGTTATTAATAGTAATCAATTACGGGGTCATTAGTTCATAGCCCATATATGGAGT
Features (pLannotate 1.2.2; 21 found; start..end, strand, type, name):
    309..512     +  promoter       CMV promoter: human cytomegalovirus (CMV) immediate early promoter
    513..688     +  LTR            5' LTR (truncated): truncated long terminal repeat from Moloney murine sarcoma virus
    810..1084    +  misc_feature   MESV Ψ (fragment): packaging signal of murine embryonic stem cell virus
   1151..1567    +  CDS            gag (truncated): truncated Moloney murine leukemia virus (MMLV) gag gene lacking the start codon
   1642..1945    +  enhancer       CMV enhancer: human cytomegalovirus immediate early enhancer
   1946..2149    +  promoter       CMV promoter: human cytomegalovirus (CMV) immediate early promoter
   2185..3999    +  CDS            NEIL3: NEIL3_HUMAN - Experimental evidence at protein level: Swiss-Prot protein existence level 1. DNA glycosylase which prefers single-stranded DNA (ssDNA), or partially ssDNA structures such as bubble and fork structures, to double-stranded DNA (dsDNA) (PubMed:12433996, PubMed:19170771, PubMed:22569481, PubMed:23755964). Mediates interstrand cross-link repair in response to replication stress: acts by mediating DNA glycosylase activity, cleaving one of the two N-glycosyl bonds comprising the interstrand cross-link, which avoids the formation of a double-strand break but generates an abasic site tha
   4011..4037    +  misc_feature   MCS (fragment): multiple cloning site
   4038..4744    +  CDS            mNeonGreen (fragment): bright monomeric yellow-green fluorescent protein derived from LanYFP (Shaner et al., 2013)
   4774..5273    +  promoter       PGK promoter: mouse phosphoglycerate kinase 1 promoter
   5294..5893    +  CDS            PuroR: puromycin N-acetyltransferase; pac from Streptomyces alboniger; confers resistance to puromycin
   5964..6036    +  CDS            env (fragment): murine leukemia virus gPr80 envelope polyprotein precursor; env; proteolytically cleaved into gp70SU and p15TM subunits
   6078..6510    +  LTR            3' LTR (ΔU3): self-inactivating 3' long terminal repeat (LTR) from Moloney murine leukemia virus
   6579..6619    +  CDS            rop (fragment): Rop protein, which maintains plasmids at low copy number; rop
   6721..6759    +  misc_feature   bom (fragment): basis of mobility region from pBR322
   6776..7105    +  promoter       SV40 promoter: SV40 enhancer and early promoter
   7111..7212    +  misc_feature   bom (fragment): basis of mobility region from pBR322
   7398..7986    -  rep_origin     ori: high-copy-number ColE1/pMB1/pBR322/pUC origin of replication
   8157..9017    -  CDS            AmpR: β-lactamase; bla; confers resistance to ampicillin, carbenicillin, and related antibiotics
   9018..9122    -  promoter       AmpR promoter: bla
   9308..308     +  enhancer       CMV enhancer (across the origin): human cytomegalovirus immediate early enhancer
