[The description below was written by a language model from this plasmid's Addgene catalogue record and pLannotate feature annotations shown in this document.]
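Description:
NEIL3-mNeonGreen is a self-inactivating gammaretroviral expression plasmid of about 9.4 kb, built on the pRetroQ-N1 backbone, for expressing human NEIL3 fused to a green fluorescent protein in mammalian cells. It is propagated in E. coli through a high-copy ColE1/pUC-type origin and selected with ampicillin via the β-lactamase gene. Short annotated fragments of rop and bom, together with an SV40 enhancer/early promoter segment, lie in the plasmid backbone outside the viral region.

The viral genome is driven by a hybrid 5′ end in which a CMV enhancer/promoter is joined to a truncated 5′ LTR. This arrangement allows strong transcription of the packageable RNA in producer cells. It is followed by a Ψ packaging signal and a truncated gag segment lacking its start codon, which helps encapsidation without producing Gag protein. The 3′ LTR carries a U3 deletion, so after reverse transcription and integration the LTR promoter activity is lost and transgene expression depends on internal promoters. The first of these is a CMV enhancer/promoter driving the NEIL3 coding sequence, joined through a short multiple-cloning-site remnant to mNeonGreen at the C terminus. NEIL3 is a DNA glycosylase that prefers single-stranded or fork-like substrates and takes part in interstrand cross-link repair. Downstream, a mouse PGK promoter drives puromycin N-acetyltransferase, allowing selection of stably transduced cells.

The packaging functions (gag-pol and env) are not encoded and must be supplied in trans. The construct is suited to producing retrovirus for stable expression and for fluorescence-based detection or localisation of NEIL3, and it was deposited in connection with work on DNA repair regulation.
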