Addgene plasmid #215144: NEIL3-mNeonGreen
Purpose: Expresses NEIL3-mNeonGreen in mammalian cells from a retroviral vector.
Depositing lab: Michele Pagano. Depositing organization: NYU Grossman School of Medicine. Publication: CDK-independent role of D-type cyclins in regulating DNA mismatch repair. Rona G, Miwatani-Minter B, Zhang Q, Goldberg HV, Kerzhnerman MA, Howard JB, Simoneschi D, Lane E, Hobbs JW, Sassani E, Wang AA, Keegan S, Laverty DJ, Piett CG, Pongor LS, Xu ML, Andrade J, Thomas A, Sicinski P, Askenazi M, Ueberheide B, Fenyo D, Nagel ZD, Pagano M. Mol Cell. 2024 Feb 29:S1097-2765(24)00129-1. doi: 10.1016/j.molcel.2024.02.010. PubMed 38458201.
Backbone
  Vector backbone: pRetroQ-N1
  Backbone manufacturer: Takara Bio
  Vector type: Mammalian Expression, Retroviral
  Selectable markers: Puromycin
Growth in bacteria
  Bacterial resistance: Ampicillin, 100 μg/mL
  Growth temperature: 37°C
  Growth strain: NEB Stable
  Copy number: High Copy
Gene/Insert
  Gene/Insert name: NEIL3 (alt name: FGP2)
  Species: H. sapiens (human)
  Entrez Gene: NEIL3 (a.k.a. FGP2, FPG2, NEI3, ZGRF3, hFPG2, hNEI3)
  Promoter: CMV
  Tag / fusion protein: mNeonGreen (C terminal on insert)
  Cloning method: Unknown
  Sequencing primers: 5′ mNeonGreen_REV
Terms and licenses: Academic/Nonprofit Terms; Industry Terms: Not Available to Industry
How to cite: NEIL3-mNeonGreen was a gift from Michele Pagano (Addgene plasmid # 215144 ; http://n2t.net/addgene:215144 ; RRID:Addgene_215144)
